Addgene plasmid #70104: pECFP-C1-hSERT
Purpose: mammalian expression of hSERT with N-terminal CFP fusion
Depositing lab: Harald Sitte. Depositing organization: Medical University of Vienna. Publication: The N terminus of monoamine transporters is a lever required for the action of amphetamines. Sucic S, Dallinger S, Zdrazil B, Weissensteiner R, Jorgensen TN, Holy M, Kudlacek O, Seidel S, Cha JH, Gether U, Newman AH, Ecker GF, Freissmuth M, Sitte HH. J Biol Chem. 2010 Apr 2;285(14):10924-38. doi: 10.1074/jbc.M109.083154. Epub 2010 Jan 29. PubMed 20118234.
Backbone
  Vector backbone: pECcFP-C1
  Backbone manufacturer: Clontech
  Backbone size w/o insert (bp): 6600
  Vector type: Mammalian Expression
  Selectable markers: Neomycin (select with G418)
Growth in bacteria
  Bacterial resistance: Kanamycin, 50 μg/mL
  Growth temperature: 37°C
  Growth strain: DH5alpha
  Copy number: High Copy
Gene/Insert
  Gene/Insert name: SERT
  Species: H. sapiens (human)
  Entrez Gene: SLC6A4 (a.k.a. 5-HTT, 5-HTTLPR, 5HTT, HTT, OCD1, SERT, SERT1, hSERT)
  Promoter: CMV
  Tag / fusion protein: ECFP (N terminal on backbone)
  Cloning method: Restriction Enzyme; 5′ cloning site XhoI (not destroyed); 3′ cloning site HindIII (not destroyed)
  Sequencing primers: 5′ EGFP-C; 3′ SV40pA-R
Terms and licenses: Academic/Nonprofit Terms; Industry Terms: Not Available to Industry
How to cite: pECFP-C1-hSERT was a gift from Harald Sitte (Addgene plasmid # 70104 ; http://n2t.net/addgene:70104 ; RRID:Addgene_70104)
