[The description below was written by a language model from this plasmid's Addgene catalogue record and pLannotate feature annotations shown in this document.]
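Description:
pECFP-C1-hSERT is a mammalian expression plasmid built on the Clontech pECFP-C1 backbone (entered in the record as "pECcFP-C1") that produces the human serotonin transporter (SERT, gene SLC6A4) fused at its N terminus to enhanced cyan fluorescent protein. The full sequence record is 6,623 nt; the catalogue's "backbone size without insert" of 6,600 bp therefore appears to correspond to the whole construct rather than the empty vector. Transcription is driven by the human cytomegalovirus immediate-early enhancer and promoter. The ECFP coding sequence is followed by a short remnant of the multiple cloning site that serves as a linker, then by the SLC6A4 open reading frame, which was inserted between the XhoI and HindIII sites, both retained. An SV40 polyadenylation signal terminates the transcript. The small large T antigen, ble and bGH poly(A) fragments in the feature table are most likely incidental matches to backbone sequence rather than functional parts.

The plasmid is propagated in E. coli from a high-copy ColE1/pUC-type origin and also carries an f1 origin for single-stranded DNA production. A single Tn5 aminoglycoside phosphotransferase gene (NeoR/KanR) provides both selections. A bacterial bla-type promoter expresses it for kanamycin resistance in E. coli, while the adjacent SV40 enhancer/early promoter and an HSV TK poly(A) signal express it in mammalian cells, allowing G418 selection of stable lines.

The cyan tag allows the transporter's expression and subcellular localisation to be followed in live transfected cells. The associated publication concerns the role of the N terminus of monoamine transporters in amphetamine action, so the construct fits studies of SERT trafficking and function.
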