Features (pLannotate 1.2.2; 16 found; start..end, strand, type, name):
     61..364     +  enhancer       CMV enhancer: human cytomegalovirus immediate early enhancer
    365..568     +  promoter       CMV promoter: human cytomegalovirus (CMV) immediate early promoter
    613..1329    +  CDS            ECFP: ECFP is a basic (constitutively fluorescent) cyan fluorescent protein published in 1996, derived from Aequorea victoria. It has low acid sensitivity.
   1330..1349    +  misc_feature   MCS (fragment): multiple cloning site
   1351..3240    +  CDS            SLC6A4: SC6A4_HUMAN - Also known as HTT, SERT. Experimental evidence at protein level: Swiss-Prot protein existence level 1. Serotonin transporter whose primary function in the central nervous system involves the regulation of serotonergic signaling via transport of serotonin molecules from the synaptic cleft back into the pre-synaptic terminal for re-utilization. Plays a key role in mediating regulation of the availability of serotonin to other receptors of serotonergic systems. Terminates the action of serotonin and recycles it in a sodium-dependent manner. From Homo sapiens (Human).
   3244..3287    +  misc_feature   MCS (fragment): multiple cloning site
   3304..3388    +  CDS            large T antigen (fragment): large T antigen from SV40 (simian virus 40)
   3411..3532    +  polyA_signal   SV40 poly(A) signal: SV40 polyadenylation signal
   3566..3994    -  rep_origin     f1 ori (sequence partly withheld): f1 bacteriophage origin of replication; arrow indicates direction of (+) strand synthesis
   4021..4125    +  promoter       AmpR promoter: bla
   4127..4484    +  promoter       SV40 promoter: SV40 enhancer and early promoter
   4519..5313    +  CDS            NeoR/KanR: aminoglycoside phosphotransferase from Tn5; aph(3')-II (or nptII); confers resistance to neomycin, kanamycin, and G418 (Geneticin®)
   5334..5486    +  CDS            ble (fragment): BLE_KLEPN - Experimental evidence at protein level: Swiss-Prot protein existence level 1. Binding protein with a strong affinity to the bleomycin family of antibiotics. Binds to CL990; an antimitotic-antibiotic compound. From Klebsiella pneumoniae.
   5545..5592    +  polyA_signal   HSV TK poly(A) signal: herpes simplex virus thymidine kinase polyadenylation signal (Cole and Stacy, 1985)
   5683..5699    -  polyA_signal   bGH poly(A) signal (fragment): bovine growth hormone polyadenylation signal
   5921..6509    +  rep_origin     ori: high-copy-number ColE1/pMB1/pBR322/pUC origin of replication
>Addgene plasmid #70104 | pECFP-C1-hSERT | depositor full sequence | sequence record 127668 | Full plasmid sequence
TAGTTATTAATAGTAATCAATTACGGGGTCATTAGTTCATAGCCCATATATGGAGTTCCGCGTTACATAA
CTTACGGTAAATGGCCCGCCTGGCTGACCGCCCAACGACCCCCGCCCATTGACGTCAATAATGACGTATG
TTCCCATAGTAACGCCAATAGGGACTTTCCATTGACGTCAATGGGTGGAGTATTTACGGTAAACTGCCCA
CTTGGCAGTACATCAAGTGTATCATATGCCAAGTACGCCCCCTATTGACGTCAATGACGGTAAATGGCCC
GCCTGGCATTATGCCCAGTACATGACCTTATGGGACTTTCCTACTTGGCAGTACATCTACGTATTAGTCA
TCGCTATTACCATGGTGATGCGGTTTTGGCAGTACATCAATGGGCGTGGATAGCGGTTTGACTCACGGGG
ATTTCCAAGTCTCCACCCCATTGACGTCAATGGGAGTTTGTTTTGGCACCAAAATCAACGGGACTTTCCA
AAATGTCGTAACAACTCCGCCCCATTGACGCAAATGGGCGGTAGGCGTGTACGGTGGGAGGTCTATATAA
GCAGAGCTGGTTTAGTGAACCGTCAGATCCGCTAGCGCTACCGGTCGCCACCATGGTGAGCAAGGGCGAG
GAGCTGTTCACCGGGGTGGTGCCCATCCTGGTCGAGCTGGACGGCGACGTAAACGGCCACAAGTTCAGCG
TGTCCGGCGAGGGCGAGGGCGATGCCACCTACGGCAAGCTGACCCTGAAGTTCATCTGCACCACCGGCAA
GCTGCCCGTGCCCTGGCCCACCCTCGTGACCACCCTGACCTGGGGCGTGCAGTGCTTCAGCCGCTACCCC
GACCACATGAAGCAGCACGACTTCTTCAAGTCCGCCATGCCCGAAGGCTACGTCCAGGAGCGCACCATCT
TCTTCAAGGACGACGGCAACTACAAGACCCGCGCCGAGGTGAAGTTCGAGGGCGACACCCTGGTGAACCG
CATCGAGCTGAAGGGCATCGACTTCAAGGAGGACGGCAACATCCTGGGGCACAAGCTGGAGTACAACTAC
ATCAGCCACAACGTCTATATCACCGCCGACAAGCAGAAGAACGGCATCAAGGCCAACTTCAAGATCCGCC
ACAACATCGAGGACGGCAGCGTGCAGCTCGCCGACCACTACCAGCAGAACACCCCCATCGGCGACGGCCC
CGTGCTGCTGCCCGACAACCACTACCTGAGCACCCAGTCCGCCCTGAGCAAAGACCCCAACGAGAAGCGC
GATCACATGGTCCTGCTGGAGTTCGTGACCGCCGCCGGGATCACTCTCGGCATGGACGAGCTGTACAAGT
CCGGACTCAGATCTCGAGCCATGGAGACGACGCCCTTGAATTCTCAGAAGCAGCTATCAGCGTGTGAAGA
TGGAGAAGATTGTCAGGAAAACGGAGTTCTACAGAAGGTTGTTCCCACCCCAGGGGACAAAGTGGAGTCC
GGGCAAATATCCAATGGGTACTCAGCAGTTCCAAGTCCTGGTGCGGGAGATGACACACGGCACTCTATCC
CAGCGACCACCACCACCCTAGTGGCTGAGCTTCATCAAGGGGAACGGGAGACCTGGGGCAAGAAGGTGGA
TTTCCTTCTCTCAGTGATTGGCTATGCTGTGGACCTGGGCAATGTCTGGCGCTTCCCCTACATATGTTAC
CAGAATGGAGGGGGGGCATTCCTCCTCCCCTACACCATCATGGCCATTTTTGGGGGAATCCCGCTCTTTT
ACATGGAGCTCGCACTGGGACAGTACCACCGAAATGGATGCATTTCAATATGGAGGAAAATCTGCCCGAT
TTTCAAAGGGATTGGTTATGCCATCTGCATCATTGCCTTTTACATTGCTTCCTACTACAACACCATCATG
GCCTGGGCGCTATACTACCTCATCTCCTCCTTCACGGACCAGCTGCCCTGGACCAGCTGCAAGAACTCCT
GGAACACTGGCAACTGCACCAATTACTTCTCCGAGGACAACATCACCTGGACCCTCCATTCCACGTCCCC
TGCTGAAGAATTTTACACGCGCCACGTCCTGCAGATCCACCGGTCTAAGGGGCTCCAGGACCTGGGGGGC
ATCAGCTGGCAGCTGGCCCTCTGCATCATGCTGATCTTCACTGTTATCTACTTCAGCATCTGGAAAGGCG
TCAAGACCTCTGGCAAGGTGGTGTGGGTGACAGCCACCTTCCCTTATATCATCCTTTCTGTCCTGCTGGT
GAGGGGTGCCACCCTCCCTGGAGCCTGGAGGGGTGTTCTCTTCTACTTGAAACCCAATTGGCAGAAACTC
CTGGAGACAGGGGTGTGGATAGATGCAGCCGCTCAGATCTTCTTCTCTCTTGGTCCGGGCTTTGGGGTCC
TGCTGGCTTTTGCTAGCTACAACAAGTTCAACAACAACTGCTACCAAGATGCCCTGGTGACCAGCGTGGT
GAACTGCATGACGAGCTTCGTTTCGGGATTTGTCATCTTCACAGTGCTCGGTTACATGGCTGAGATGAGG
AATGAAGATGTGTCTGAGGTGGCCAAAGACGCAGGTCCCAGCCTCCTCTTCATCACGTATGCAGAAGCGA
TAGCCAACATGCCAGCGTCCACTTTCTTTGCCATCATCTTCTTTCTGATGTTAATCACGCTGGGCTTGGA
CAGCACGTTTGCAGGCTTGGAGGGGGTGATCACGGCTGTGCTGGATGAGTTCCCACACGTCTGGGCCAAG
CGCCGGGAGCGGTTCGTGCTCGCCGTGGTCATCACCTGCTTCTTTGGATCCCTGGTCACCCTGACTTTTG
GAGGGGCCTACGTGGTGAAGCTGCTGGAGGAGTATGCCACGGGGCCCGCAGTGCTCACTGTCGCGCTGAT
CGAAGCAGTCGCTGTGTCTTGGTTCTATGGCATCACTCAGTTCTGCAGGGACGTGAAGGAAATGCTCGGC
TTCAGCCCGGGGTGGTTCTGGAGGATCTGCTGGGTGGCCATCAGCCCTCTGTTTCTCCTGTTCATCATTT
GCAGTTTTCTGATGAGCCCGCCACAACTACGACTTTTCCAATATAATTATCCTTACTGGAGTATCATCTT
GGGTTACTGCATAGGAACCTCATCTTTCATTTGCATCCCCACATATATAGCTTATCGGTTGATCATCACT
CCAGGGACATTTAAAGAGCGTATTATTAAAAGTATTACCCCAGAAACACCAACAGAAATTCCTTGTGGGG
ACATCCGCTTGAATGCTGTGTAAAAGCTTCGAATTCTGCAGTCGACGGTACCGCGGGCCCGGGATCCACC
GGATCTAGATAACTGATCATAATCAGCCATACCACATTTGTAGAGGTTTTACTTGCTTTAAAAAACCTCC
CACACCTCCCCCTGAACCTGAAACATAAAATGAATGCAATTGTTGTTGTTAACTTGTTTATTGCAGCTTA
TAATGGTTACAAATAAAGCAATAGCATCACAAATTTCACAAATAAAGCATTTTTTTCACTGCATTCTAGT
TGTGGTTTGTCCAAACTCATCAATGTATCTTAAGGCGTAAATTGTAAGCGTTAATATTTTGTTAAAATTC
GCGTTAAATTTTTGTTAAATCAGCTCATTTTTTAACCAATAGGCCGAAATCGGCAAAATCCCTTATAAAT
CAAAAGAATAGACCGAGATAGGGT
[37 nt withheld, positions 3665-3701]
AAAGAACGTGGACTCCAACGTCAAAGG
[49 nt withheld, positions 3729-3777]
T
[91 nt withheld, positions 3779-3869]
G
[124 nt withheld, positions 3871-3994]
CAGGTGGCACTTTTCGGGGAAATGTGCGCGGAACCCCTATTTGTTTATTTTTCTAAATACATTCAAATAT
GTATCCGCTCATGAGACAATAACCCTGATAAATGCTTCAATAATATTGAAAAAGGAAGAGTCCTGAGGCG
GAAAGAACCAGCTGTGGAATGTGTGTCAGTTAGGGTGTGGAAAGTCCCCAGGCTCCCCAGCAGGCAGAAG
TATGCAAAGCATGCATCTCAATTAGTCAGCAACCAGGTGTGGAAAGTCCCCAGGCTCCCCAGCAGGCAGA
AGTATGCAAAGCATGCATCTCAATTAGTCAGCAACCATAGTCCCGCCCCTAACTCCGCCCATCCCGCCCC
TAACTCCGCCCAGTTCCGCCCATTCTCCGCCCCATGGCTGACTAATTTTTTTTATTTATGCAGAGGCCGA
GGCCGCCTCGGCCTCTGAGCTATTCCAGAAGTAGTGAGGAGGCTTTTTTGGAGGCCTAGGCTTTTGCAAA
GATCGATCAAGAGACAGGATGAGGATCGTTTCGCATGATTGAACAAGATGGATTGCACGCAGGTTCTCCG
GCCGCTTGGGTGGAGAGGCTATTCGGCTATGACTGGGCACAACAGACAATCGGCTGCTCTGATGCCGCCG
TGTTCCGGCTGTCAGCGCAGGGGCGCCCGGTTCTTTTTGTCAAGACCGACCTGTCCGGTGCCCTGAATGA
ACTGCAAGACGAGGCAGCGCGGCTATCGTGGCTGGCCACGACGGGCGTTCCTTGCGCAGCTGTGCTCGAC
GTTGTCACTGAAGCGGGAAGGGACTGGCTGCTATTGGGCGAAGTGCCGGGGCAGGATCTCCTGTCATCTC
ACCTTGCTCCTGCCGAGAAAGTATCCATCATGGCTGATGCAATGCGGCGGCTGCATACGCTTGATCCGGC
TACCTGCCCATTCGACCACCAAGCGAAACATCGCATCGAGCGAGCACGTACTCGGATGGAAGCCGGTCTT
GTCGATCAGGATGATCTGGACGAAGAGCATCAGGGGCTCGCGCCAGCCGAACTGTTCGCCAGGCTCAAGG
CGAGCATGCCCGACGGCGAGGATCTCGTCGTGACCCATGGCGATGCCTGCTTGCCGAATATCATGGTGGA
AAATGGCCGCTTTTCTGGATTCATCGACTGTGGCCGGCTGGGTGTGGCGGACCGCTATCAGGACATAGCG
TTGGCTACCCGTGATATTGCTGAAGAGCTTGGCGGCGAATGGGCTGACCGCTTCCTCGTGCTTTACGGTA
TCGCCGCTCCCGATTCGCAGCGCATCGCCTTCTATCGCCTTCTTGACGAGTTCTTCTGAGCGGGACTCTG
GGGTTCGAAATGACCGACCAAGCGACGCCCAACCTGCCATCACGAGATTTCGATTCCACCGCCGCCTTCT
ATGAAAGGTTGGGCTTCGGAATCGTTTTCCGGGACGCCGGCTGGATGATCCTCCAGCGCGGGGATCTCAT
GCTGGAGTTCTTCGCCCACCCTAGGGGGAGGCTAACTGAAACACGGAAGGAGACAATACCGGAAGGAACC
CGCGCTATGACGGCAATAAAAAGACAGAATAAAACGCACGGTGTTGGGTCGTTTGTTCATAAACGCGGGG
TTCGGTCCCAGGGCTGGCACTCTGTCGATACCCCACCGAGACCCCATTGGGGCCAATACGCCCGCGTTTC
TTCCTTTTCCCCACCCCACCCCCCAAGTTCGGGTGAAGGCCCAGGGCTCGCAGCCAACGTCGGGGCGGCA
GGCCCTGCCATAGCCTCAGGTTACTCATATATACTTTAGATTGATTTAAAACTTCATTTTTAATTTAAAA
GGATCTAGGTGAAGATCCTTTTTGATAATCTCATGACCAAAATCCCTTAACGTGAGTTTTCGTTCCACTG
AGCGTCAGACCCCGTAGAAAAGATCAAAGGATCTTCTTGAGATCCTTTTTTTCTGCGCGTAATCTGCTGC
TTGCAAACAAAAAAACCACCGCTACCAGCGGTGGTTTGTTTGCCGGATCAAGAGCTACCAACTCTTTTTC
CGAAGGTAACTGGCTTCAGCAGAGCGCAGATACCAAATACTGTCCTTCTAGTGTAGCCGTAGTTAGGCCA
CCACTTCAAGAACTCTGTAGCACCGCCTACATACCTCGCTCTGCTAATCCTGTTACCAGTGGCTGCTGCC
AGTGGCGATAAGTCGTGTCTTACCGGGTTGGACTCAAGACGATAGTTACCGGATAAGGCGCAGCGGTCGG
GCTGAACGGGGGGTTCGTGCACACAGCCCAGCTTGGAGCGAACGACCTACACCGAACTGAGATACCTACA
GCGTGAGCTATGAGAAAGCGCCACGCTTCCCGAAGGGAGAAAGGCGGACAGGTATCCGGTAAGCGGCAGG
GTCGGAACAGGAGAGCGCACGAGGGAGCTTCCAGGGGGAAACGCCTGGTATCTTTATAGTCCTGTCGGGT
TTCGCCACCTCTGACTTGAGCGTCGATTTTTGTGATGCTCGTCAGGGGGGCGGAGCCTATGGAAAAACGC
CAGCAACGCGGCCTTTTTACGGTTCCTGGCCTTTTGCTGGCCTTTTGCTCACATGTTCTTTCCTGCGTTA
TCCCCTGATTCTGTGGATAACCGTATTACCGCCATGCAT
