>Addgene plasmid #70104 | pECFP-C1-hSERT | addgene partial sequence | sequence record 127667 | CMV-F 5'-CGCAAATGGGCGGTAGGCGTG-3'
AGCAGAGCTGGTTTAGTGAACCGTCAGATCCGCTAGCGCTACCGGTCGCCACCATGGTGAGCAAGGGCGA
GGAGCTGTTCACCGGGGTGGTGCCCATCCTGGTCGAGCTGGACGGCGACGTAAACGGCCACAAGTTCAGC
GTGTCCGGCGAGGGCGAGGGCGATGCCACCTACGGCAAGCTGACCCTGAAGTTCATCTGCACCACCGGCA
AGCTGCCCGTGCCCTGGCCCACCCTCGTGACCACCCTGACCTGGGGCGTGCAGTGCTTCAGCCGCTACCC
CGACCACATGAAGCAGCACGACTTCTTCAAGTCCGCCATGCCCGAAGGCTACGTCCAGGAGCGCACCATC
TTCTTCAAGGACGACGGCAACTACAAGACCCGCGCCGAGGTGAAGTTCGAGGGCGACACCCTGGTGAACC
GCATCGAGCTGAAGGGCATCGACTTCAAGGAGGACGGCAACATCCTGGGGCACAAGCTGGAGTACAACTA
CATCAGCCACAACGTCTATATCACCGCCGACAAGCAGAAGAACGGCATCAAGGCCAACTTCAAGATCCGC
CACAACATCGAGGACGGCAGCGTGCAGCTCGCCGACCACTACCAGCAGAACACCCCCATCGGCGACGGCC
CCGTGCTGCTGCCCGACAACCACTACCTGAGCACCCAGTCCGCCCTGAGCAAAGACCCCAACGAGAAGCG
CGATCACATGGTCCTGCTGGAGTTCGTGACCGCCGCCGGGATCACTCTCGGCATGGACGAGCTGTACAAG
TCCGGACTCAGATCTCGAGCCATGGAGACGACGCCCTTGAATTCTCAGAAGCAGCTATCAGCGTGTGAAG
ATGGAGAAGATTGTCAGGAAAACGGAGTTCTACAGAAGGTTGTTCCCACCCCAGGGGACAAAGTGGAGTC
CGGGCAAATATCCAATGGGTACTCAGCAGTTCCAAGTCCTGGTGCGGGAGATGACACACGGCACTCTATC
CCAGCGACCACCACCACCCTAGTGGCTGAGCTTCATCAAGGGGAACGGGAGACCTGGGGCAAGAAGGTGG
ATTTC
