>Addgene plasmid #70104 | pECFP-C1-hSERT | addgene partial sequence | sequence record 127671 | EGFP-C 5'-CATGGTCCTGCTGGAGTTCGTG-3'
GGCATGGACGAGCTGTACAAGTCCGGACTCAGATCTCGAGCCATGGAGACGACGCCCTTGAATTCTCAGA
AGCAGCTATCAGCGTGTGAAGATGGAGAAGATTGTCAGGAAAACGGAGTTCTACAGAAGGTTGTTCCCAC
CCCAGGGGACAAAGTGGAGTCCGGGCAAATATCCAATGGGTACTCAGCAGTTCCAAGTCCTGGTGCGGGA
GATGACACACGGCACTCTATCCCAGCGACCACCACCACCCTAGTGGCTGAGCTTCATCAAGGGGAACGGG
AGACCTGGGGCAAGAAGGTGGATTTCCTTCTCTCAGTGATTGGCTATGCTGTGGACCTGGGCAATGTCTG
GCGCTTCCCCTACATATGTTACCAGAATGGAGGGGGGGCATTCCTCCTCCCCTACACCATCATGGCCATT
TTTGGGGGAATCCCGCTCTTTTACATGGAGCTCGCACTGGGACAGTACCACCGAAATGGATGCATTTCAA
TATGGAGGAAAATCTGCCCGATTTTCAAAGGGATTGGTTATGCCATCTGCATCATTGCCTTTTACATTGC
TTCCTACTACAACACCATCATGGCCTGGGCGCTATACTACCTCATCTCCTCCTTCACGGACCAGCTGCCC
TGGACCAGCTGCAAGAACTCCTGGAACACTGGCAACTGCACCAATTACTTCTCCGAGGACAACATCACCT
GGACCCTCCATTCCACGTCCCCTGCTGAAGAATTTTACACGCGCCACGTCCTGCAGATCCACCGGTCTAA
GGGGCTCCAGGACCTGGGGGGCATCAGCTGGCAGCTGGCCCTCTGCATCATGCTGATCTTCACTGTTATC
TACTTCAGCATCTGGAAAGGCGTCAAGACCTCTGGCAAGGTGGTGTGGGTGACAGCCACCTTCCCTTATA
TCATCCTTTCTGTCCTGCTGGTGAGGGGTGCCACCCTCCCTGGAGCCTGGAGGGGTGTTCTCTTCTACTT
GAAACCCAATTGGCAGAAACTCCTGGAGACA
