>Addgene plasmid #70104 | pECFP-C1-hSERT | addgene partial sequence | sequence record 127672 | pEGFP-R 5'-acctctacaaatgtggtatg-3'
CTAGATCCGGTGGATCCCGGGCCCGCGGTACCGTCGACTGCAGAATTCGAAGCTTTTACACAGCATTCAA
GCGGATGTCCCCACAAGGAATTTCTGTTGGTGTTTCTGGGGTAATACTTTTAATAATACGCTCTTTAAAT
GTCCCTGGAGTGATGATCAACCGATAAGCTATATATGTGGGGATGCAAATGAAAGATGAGGTTCCTATGC
AGTAACCCAAGATGATACTCCAGTAAGGATAATTATATTGGAAAAGTCGTAGTTGTGGCGGGCTCATCAG
AAAACTGCAAATGATGAACAGGAGAAACAGAGGGCTGATGGCCACCCAGCAGATCCTCCAGAACCACCCC
GGGCTGAAGCCGAGCATTTCCTTCACGTCCCTGCAGAACTGAGTGATGCCATAGAACCAAGACACAGCGA
CTGCTTCGATCAGCGCGACAGTGAGCACTGCGGGCCCCGTGGCATACTCCTCCAGCAGCTTCACCACGTA
GGCCCCTCCAAAAGTCAGGGTGACCAGGGATCCAAAGAAGCAGGTGATGACCACGGCGAGCACGAACCGC
TCCCGGCGCTTGGCCCAGACGTGTGGGAACTCATCCAGCACAGCCGTGATCACCCCCTCCAAGCCTGCAA
ACGTGCTGTCCAAGCCCAGCGTGATTAACATCAGAAAGAAGATGATGGCAAAGAAAGTGGACGCTGGCAT
GTTGGCTATCGCTTCTGCATACGTGATGAAGAGGAGGCTGGGACCTGCGTCTTTGGCCACCTCAGACACA
TCTTCATTCCTCATCTCAGCCATGTAACCGAGCACTGTGAAGATGACAAATCCCGAAACGAAGCTCGTCA
TGCAGTTCACCACGCTGGTCACCAGGGCATCTTGGTAGCAGTTGTTGTTGAACTTGTTGTAGCTAGCAAA
AGCCAGCAGGACCCCAAAGCCCGGACCAAGAGAGAAGAAGATCTGAGCGGCTGCATCTATCCACACCCCT
GTCTCCAGGAGTTTCTGCCAATTGGGTTTCAAGTAGAAGAGAACACCCCTCCAGG
